>Addgene plasmid #51437 | human Alpha-synuclein | depositor full sequence | sequence record 78432 | human Alpha-synuclein sequence 2817 bps
CTAAATTGTAAGCGTTAATATTTTGTTAAAATTCGCGTTAAATTTTTGTTAAATCAGCTCATTTTTTAAC
CAATAGGCCGAAATCGGCAAAATCCCTTATAAATCAAAAGAATAGACCGAGATAGGGTTGAGTGGCCGCT
ACAGGGCGCTCCCATTCGCCATTCAGGCTGCGCAACTGTTGGGAAGGGCGTTTCGGTGCGGGCCTCTTCG
CTATTACGCCAGCTGGCGAAAGGGGGATGTGCTGCAAGGCGATTAAGTTGGGTAACGCCAGGGTTTTCCC
AGTCACGACGTTGTAAAACGACGGCCAGTGAGCGCGACGTAATACGACTCACTATAGGGCGAATTGGCGG
AAGGCCGTCAAGGCCACGTGTCTTGTCCAGAGCTCACCGGTGCCACCATGGACGTGTTCATGAAGGGCCT
GAGCAAGGCCAAAGAGGGCGTGGTGGCCGCTGCCGAAAAGACCAAACAGGGGGTGGCCGAAGCCGCTGGC
AAGACAAAAGAA
[192 nt withheld, positions 503-694]
CTGGGCAAGAACGAGGAAGGCGCTCCCCAGGAAGGCATCCTGGAAGATATGCCCGTGGACCCCGACAACG
AGGCCTACGAGATGCCTAGCGAAGAGGGCTACCAGGACTACGAGCCCGAGGCCTAAGCGGCCGCGGTACC
TGGAGCACAAGACTGGCCTCATGGGCCTTCCGCTCACTGCCCGCTTTCCAGTCGGGAAACCTGTCGTGCC
AGCTGCATTAACATGGTCATAGCTGTTTCCTTGCGTATTGGGCGCTCTCCGCTTCCTCGCTCACTGACTC
GCTGCGCTCGGTCGTTCGGGTAAAGCCTGGGGTGCCTAATGAGCAAAAGGCCAGCAAAAGGCCAGGAACC
GTAAAAAGGCCGCGTTGCTGGCGTTTTTCCATAGGCTCCGCCCCCCTGACGAGCATCACAAAAATCGACG
CTCAAGTCAGAGGTGGCGAAACCCGACAGGACTATAAAGATACCAGGCGTTTCCCCCTGGAAGCTCCCTC
GTGCGCTCTCCTGTTCCGACCCTGCCGCTTACCGGATACCTGTCCGCCTTTCTCCCTTCGGGAAGCGTGG
CGCTTTCTCATAGCTCACGCTGTAGGTATCTCAGTTCGGTGTAGGTCGTTCGCTCCAAGCTGGGCTGTGT
GCACGAACCCCCCGTTCAGCCCGACCGCTGCGCCTTATCCGGTAACTATCGTCTTGAGTCCAACCCGGTA
AGACACGACTTATCGCCACTGGCAGCAGCCACTGGTAACAGGATTAGCAGAGCGAGGTATGTAGGCGGTG
CTACAGAGTTCTTGAAGTGGTGGCCTAACTACGGCTACACTAGAAGAACAGTATTTGGTATCTGCGCTCT
GCTGAAGCCAGTTACCTTCGGAAAAAGAGTTGGTAGCTCTTGATCCGGCAAACAAACCACCGCTGGTAGC
GGTGGTTTTTTTGTTTGCAAGCAGCAGATTACGCGCAGAAAAAAAGGATCTCAAGAAGATCCTTTGATCT
TTTCTACGGGGTCTGACGCTCAGTGGAACGAAAACTCACGTTAAGGGATTTTGGTCATGAGATTATCAAA
AAGGATCTTCACCTAGATCCTTTTAAATTAAAAATGAAGTTTTAAATCAATCTAAAGTATATATGAGTAA
ACTTGGTCTGACAGTTACCAATGCTTAATCAGTGAGGCACCTATCTCAGCGATCTGTCTATTTCGTTCAT
CCATAGTTGCCTGACTCCCCGTCGTGTAGATAACTACGATACGGGAGGGCTTACCATCTGGCCCCAGTGC
TGCAATGATACCGCGAGAACCACGCTCACCGGCTCCAGATTTATCAGCAATAAACCAGCCAGCCGGAAGG
GCCGAGCGCAGAAGTGGTCCTGCAACTTTATCCGCCTCCATCCAGTCTATTAATTGTTGCCGGGAAGCTA
GAGTAAGTAGTTCGCCAGTTAATAGTTTGCGCAACGTTGTTGCCATTGCTACAGGCATCGTGGTGTCACG
CTCGTCGTTTGGTATGGCTTCATTCAGCTCCGGTTCCCAACGATCAAGGCGAGTTACATGATCCCCCATG
TTGTGCAAAAAAGCGGTTAGCTCCTTCGGTCCTCCGATCGTTGTCAGAAGTAAGTTGGCCGCAGTGTTAT
CACTCATGGTTATGGCAGCACTGCATAATTCTCTTACTGTCATGCCATCCGTAAGATGCTTTTCTGTGAC
TGGTGAGTACTCAACCAAGTCATTCTGAGAATAGTGTATGCGGCGACCGAGTTGCTCTTGCCCGGCGTCA
ATACGGGATAATACCGCGCCACATAGCAGAACTTTAAAAGTGCTCATCATTGGAAAACGTTCTTCGGGGC
GAAAACTCTCAAGGATCTTACCGCTGTTGAGATCCAGTTCGATGTAACCCACTCGTGCACCCAACTGATC
TTCAGCATCTTTTACTTTCACCAGCGTTTCTGGGTGAGCAAAAACAGGAAGGCAAAATGCCGCAAAAAAG
GGAATAAGGGCGACACGGAAATGTTGAATACTCATACTCTTCCTTTTTCAATATTATTGAAGCATTTATC
AGGGTTATTGTCTCATGAGCGGATACATATTTGAATGTATTTAGAAAAATAAACAAATAGGGGTTCCGCG
CACATTTCCCCGAAAAGTGCCAC
Features (pLannotate 1.2.2; 9 found; start..end, strand, type, name):
      3..134     -  rep_origin     M13 ori (fragment): M13 bacteriophage origin of replication; arrow indicates direction of (+) strand synthesis
    155..311     -  CDS            lacZα (fragment): LacZα fragment of β-galactosidase; lacZ fragment
    320..338     +  promoter       T7 promoter: promoter for bacteriophage T7 RNA polymerase
    398..817     +  CDS            SNCA (sequence partly withheld): SYUA_HUMAN - Also known as NACP, PARK1. Experimental evidence at protein level: Swiss-Prot protein existence level 1. Neuronal protein that plays several roles in synaptic activity such as regulation of synaptic vesicle trafficking and subsequent neurotransmitter release. Participates as a monomer in synaptic vesicle exocytosis by enhancing vesicle priming, fusion and dilation of exocytotic fusion pores (PubMed:28288128, PubMed:30404828). Mechanistically, acts by increasing local Ca(2+) release from microdomains which is essential for the enhancement of ATP-induced exocytosis (PubMed:30404828)
    868..915     -  CDS            lacI (fragment): lac repressor; lacI; The lac repressor binds to the lac operator to inhibit transcription in E. coli. This inhibition can be relieved by adding lactose or isopropyl-β-D-thiogalactopyranoside (IPTG).
    952..992     -  rep_origin     RSF ori (fragment): Plasmids containing the RSF 1030 origin of replication can be propagated in E. coli cells that contain additional plasmids with compatible origins.
   1070..1658    -  rep_origin     ori: high-copy-number ColE1/pMB1/pBR322/pUC origin of replication
   1829..2689    -  CDS            AmpR: β-lactamase; bla; confers resistance to ampicillin, carbenicillin, and related antibiotics
   2690..2794    -  promoter       AmpR promoter: bla
