[The description below was written by a language model from this plasmid's Addgene catalogue record and pLannotate feature annotations shown in this document.]
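Description:
Human Alpha-synuclein is a small (2,817 bp) bacterial cloning plasmid carrying a synthetic, human codon-optimized open reading frame for alpha-synuclein, the product of the human SNCA gene (also known as NACP, PARK1, PARK4). The backbone is recorded only as a generic gene-synthesis cloning vector from GeneArt. It is maintained in E. coli through a ColE1/pUC-type origin of replication, which is normally high copy although the catalogue lists copy number as unknown, and it is selected with ampicillin through a β-lactamase (AmpR) gene driven by its own bla promoter. The annotation also picks up short fragments of an M13 origin, lacZα, lacI and an RSF origin. These are partial remnants of the backbone rather than functional units.

The SNCA coding sequence spans about 420 bp and sits between AgeI and NotI sites, both of which were preserved during cloning, so the insert can be excised and moved into other vectors. M13 forward and reverse primer sites flank the insert for sequence verification. A T7 promoter lies a short distance upstream in the same orientation as the coding sequence and could in principle support transcription by T7 RNA polymerase. No ribosome binding site, terminator, mammalian promoter, polyadenylation signal, epitope tag or reporter is annotated, and the record classifies the plasmid as a cloning vector only. It is therefore best viewed as a source template for subcloning codon-optimized alpha-synuclein into expression or viral vectors. The gene's aliases point to Parkinson's disease research, though the record does not state a specific application beyond providing the optimized sequence.
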