Addgene plasmid #51437: human Alpha-synuclein
Purpose: human codon optimized Alpha-synuclein
Depositing lab: Michael J Fox Foundation MJFF. Depositing organization: Michael J Fox Foundation.
Backbone
  Vector backbone: Generic cloning backbone
  Backbone manufacturer: GeneArt
  Vector type: Cloning
Growth in bacteria
  Bacterial resistance: Ampicillin, 100 μg/mL
  Growth temperature: 37°C
  Growth strain: DH5alpha
  Copy number: Unknown
Gene/Insert
  Gene/Insert name: Alpha-synuclein
  Species: H. sapiens (human)
  Entrez Gene: SNCA (a.k.a. NACP, PARK1, PARK4, PD1)
  Cloning method: Restriction Enzyme; 5′ cloning site AgeI (not destroyed); 3′ cloning site NotI (not destroyed)
  Sequencing primers: 5′ M13pUC-fwd; 3′ M13rev
Terms and licenses: Academic/Nonprofit Terms; Industry Terms
How to cite: human Alpha-synuclein was a gift from Michael J Fox Foundation MJFF (Addgene plasmid # 51437 ; http://n2t.net/addgene:51437 ; RRID:Addgene_51437)
