>Addgene plasmid #51437 | human Alpha-synuclein | addgene partial sequence | sequence record 79204 | M13pUC-fwd 5'-CCCAGTCACGACGTTGTAAAACG-3'
ACGACTCACTATAGGGCGAATTGGCGGAAGGCCGTCAAGGCCACGTGTCTTGTCCAGAGCTCACCGGTGC
CACCATGGACGTGTTCATGAAGGGCCTGAGCAAGGCCAAAGAGGGCGTGGTGGCCGCTGCCGAAAAGACC
AAACAGGGGGTGGCCGAAGCCGCTGGCAAGACAAAAGAA
[192 nt withheld, positions 180-371]
CTGGGCAAGAACGAGGAAGGCGCTCCCCAGGAAGGCATCCTGGAAGATATGCCCGTGGACCCCGACAACG
AGGCCTACGAGATGCCTAGCGAAGAGGGCTACCAGGACTACGAGCCCGAGGCCTAAGCGGCCGCGGTACC
TGGAGCACAAGACTGGCCTCATGGGCCTTCCGCTCACTGCCCGCTTTCCAGTCGGGAAACCTGTCGTGCC
AGCTGCATTAACATGGTCATAGCTGTTTCCTTGCGTATTGGGCGCTCTCCGCTTCCTCGCTCACTGACTC
GCTGCGCTCGGTCGTTCGGGTAAAGCCTGGGGTGCCTAATGAGCAAAAGGCCAGCAAAAGGCCAGGAACC
GTAAAAAGGCCGCGTTGCTGGCGTTTTTCCATAGGCTCCGCCCCCCTGACGAGCATCACAAAAATCGACG
